Addgene plasmid #157094: pD649-HAsp-SCN3B-COMP5AP-AviTag-9xHis
Purpose: Mammalian expression of cell-surface protein extracellular domain fused to COMP5AP-AviTag-9xHis. Protein is secreted from cells.
Depositing lab: Chris Garcia. Depositing organization: Stanford University. Publication: A Human IgSF Cell-Surface Interactome Reveals a Complex Network of Protein-Protein Interactions. Wojtowicz WM, Vielmetter J, Fernandes RA, Siepe DH, Eastman CL, Chisholm GB, Cox S, Klock H, Anderson PW, Rue SM, Miller JJ, Glaser SM, Bragstad ML, Vance J, Lam AW, Lesley SA, Zinn K, Garcia KC. Cell. 2020 Aug 20;182(4):1027-1043.e17. doi: 10.1016/j.cell.2020.07.025. PubMed 32822567.
Backbone
  Vector backbone: pD649
  Backbone size w/o insert (bp): 7153
  Vector type: Mammalian Expression
Growth in bacteria
  Bacterial resistance: Ampicillin, 100 μg/mL
  Growth temperature: 37°C
  Growth strain: DH5alpha
  Copy number: High Copy
Gene/Insert
  Gene/Insert name: SCN3B
  Species: H. sapiens (human)
  Insert size (bp): 411
  Entrez Gene: SCN3B (a.k.a. ATFB16, BRGDA7, HSA243396, SCNB3)
  Promoter: CMV/SP6
  Tag / fusion protein: COMP5AP-AviTag-9xHis (C terminal on backbone)
  Cloning method: Restriction Enzyme; 5′ cloning site GCGGCCGC (not destroyed); 3′ cloning site GGCGCGCC (not destroyed)
  Sequencing primers: 5′ ATTTAGGTGACACTATAG; 3′ CGTCGCACTCCATCACGGTG
Resource information
  A portion of this plasmid was derived from a plasmid made by: synthesis by ThermoFisher
Terms and licenses: Academic/Nonprofit Terms; Industry Terms: Not Available to Industry
Depositor comments: Some plasmids in this collection may have an IS4-like element ISVsa5 family transposase upstream of the CMV promoter.
How to cite: pD649-HAsp-SCN3B-COMP5AP-AviTag-9xHis was a gift from Chris Garcia (Addgene plasmid # 157094 ; http://n2t.net/addgene:157094 ; RRID:Addgene_157094)
