[The description below was written by a language model from this plasmid's Addgene catalogue record and pLannotate feature annotations shown in this document.]
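Description:
pD649-HAsp-SCN3B-COMP5AP-AviTag-9xHis is a mammalian expression plasmid built on the pD649 backbone for producing a secreted, tagged form of the extracellular domain of human SCN3B, the sodium channel beta-3 subunit. It is maintained in E. coli as a high-copy plasmid through a ColE1/pUC-type origin and selected with ampicillin via a complete β-lactamase gene. The annotation also shows short remnants of KanR, lacZα, an rrnB terminator and an f1 origin, which appear to be non-functional backbone leftovers. A second cassette places a puromycin N-acetyltransferase coding sequence under SV40 early and bacterial EM7 promoters, followed by a short ble fragment and an SV40 polyadenylation signal. This could allow puromycin selection in mammalian cells, although the record does not describe that use.

The expression unit is driven by the CMV enhancer and promoter with a fragment of CMV intron A. A downstream SP6 promoter also permits in vitro transcription. The reading frame opens with a secretion signal, named HAsp in the construct and partly matched by the annotation software to an immunoglobulin heavy chain signal sequence. It continues into the 411 bp SCN3B ectodomain, cloned between retained NotI and AscI sites. The ectodomain is fused at its C-terminus to the COMP5AP module, which comprises the coiled-coil region of rat cartilage oligomeric matrix protein, a pentamerizing domain, and human placental alkaline phosphatase. An AviTag for enzymatic biotinylation and a polyhistidine tag follow, and a bGH polyadenylation signal ends the unit. The name gives the tag as 9xHis, while the annotation calls it 8xHis. Pentamerization increases avidity and the phosphatase provides an enzymatic readout, which suits the secreted protein to detecting weak extracellular interactions in the associated human IgSF cell-surface interactome study. The depositor notes that some plasmids in this collection may carry an IS4-like transposase element upstream of the CMV promoter; none is annotated here.
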