Features (pLannotate 1.2.2; 24 found; start..end, strand, type, name):
    119..143     -  CDS            KanR (fragment): aminoglycoside phosphotransferase; aph(3')-Ia; confers resistance to kanamycin
    254..842     +  rep_origin     ori: high-copy-number ColE1/pMB1/pBR322/pUC origin of replication
   1067..1084    +  terminator     rrnB T2 terminator (fragment): transcription terminator T2 from the E. coli rrnB gene
   1109..1128    -  CDS            lacZα (fragment): LacZα fragment of β-galactosidase; lacZ fragment
   1584..1600    +  protein_bind   lac operator: The lac repressor binds to the lac operator to inhibit transcription in E. coli. This inhibition can be relieved by adding lactose or isopropyl-β-D-thiogalactopyranoside (IPTG). lac repressor encoded by lacI
   1843..2146    +  enhancer       CMV enhancer: human cytomegalovirus immediate early enhancer
   2147..2350    +  promoter       CMV promoter: human cytomegalovirus (CMV) immediate early promoter
   2486..2529    +  intron         CMV intron (fragment): modified intron A from human cytomegalovirus
   2581..2599    +  promoter       SP6 promoter: promoter for bacteriophage SP6 RNA polymerase
   2603..2640    +  CDS            IgH signal sequence (fragment): signal sequence from the mouse immunoglobulin heavy chain variable region
   2749..3159    +  CDS            SCN3B (fragment): SCN3B_HUMAN - Also known as KIAA1158. Experimental evidence at protein level: Swiss-Prot protein existence level 1. Modulates channel gating kinetics. Causes unique persistent sodium currents. Inactivates the sodium channel opening more slowly than the subunit beta-1. Its association with NFASC may target the sodium channels to the nodes of Ranvier of developing axons and retain these channels at the nodes in mature myelinated axons (By similarity). From Homo sapiens (Human).
   3256..3435    +  CDS            Comp (fragment): COMP_RAT - Experimental evidence at protein level: Swiss-Prot protein existence level 1. May play a role in the structural integrity of cartilage via its interaction with other extracellular matrix proteins such as the collagens and fibronectin. Can mediate the interaction of chondrocytes with the cartilage extracellular matrix through interaction with cell surface integrin receptors. Could play a role in the pathogenesis of osteoarthritis. Potent suppressor of apoptosis in both primary chondrocytes and transformed cells. Suppresses apoptosis by blocking the activation of caspase-3 and by indu
   3423..4875    +  CDS            SEAP (fragment): secreted alkaline phosphatase from human placenta The natural enzyme has a C-terminal transmembrane sequence that is replaced by a GPI anchor.
   4900..4941    +  CDS            AviTag™ (fragment): peptide tag that allows for enzymatic biotinylation
   4945..4968    +  CDS            8xHis: 8xHis affinity tag
   5114..5225    +  polyA_signal   bGH poly(A) signal: bovine growth hormone polyadenylation signal
   5226..5334    +  rep_origin     f1 ori (fragment): f1 bacteriophage origin of replication; arrow indicates direction of (+) strand synthesis
   5348..5677    +  promoter       SV40 promoter: SV40 enhancer and early promoter
   5725..5772    +  promoter       EM7 promoter: synthetic bacterial promoter&nbsp
   5791..6390    +  CDS            PuroR (fragment): puromycin N-acetyltransferase; pac from Streptomyces; confers resistance to puromycin
   6400..6525    +  CDS            ble (fragment): BLE_KLEPN - Experimental evidence at protein level: Swiss-Prot protein existence level 1. Binding protein with a strong affinity to the bleomycin family of antibiotics. Binds to CL990; an antimitotic-antibiotic compound. From Klebsiella pneumoniae.
   6520..6641    +  polyA_signal   SV40 poly(A) signal: SV40 polyadenylation signal
   6694..7554    -  CDS            AmpR: β-lactamase; bla; confers resistance to ampicillin, carbenicillin, and related antibiotics
   7557..89      -  promoter       AmpR promoter (fragment) (across the origin): bla
>Addgene plasmid #157094 | pD649-HAsp-SCN3B-COMP5AP-AviTag-9xHis | depositor full sequence | sequence record 303297 | Full Sequence
TTTCAATATTATTGAAGCATTTATCAGGGTTATTGTCTCATGAGCGGATACATATTTGAATGTATTTAGA
AAAATAAACAAATAGGGGTCAGTGTTACAACCAATTAACCAATTCTGAACATTATCGCGAGCCCATTTAT
ACCTGAATATGGCTCATAACACCCCTTGCTCATGACCAAAATCCCTTAACGTGAGTTACGCGCGCGTCGT
TCCACTGAGCGTCAGACCCCGTAGAAAAGATCAAAGGATCTTCTTGAGATCCTTTTTTTCTGCGCGTAAT
CTGCTGCTTGCAAACAAAAAAACCACCGCTACCAGCGGTGGTTTGTTTGCCGGATCAAGAGCTACCAACT
CTTTTTCCGAAGGTAACTGGCTTCAGCAGAGCGCAGATACCAAATACTGTTCTTCTAGTGTAGCCGTAGT
TAGCCCACCACTTCAAGAACTCTGTAGCACCGCCTACATACCTCGCTCTGCTAATCCTGTTACCAGTGGC
TGCTGCCAGTGGCGATAAGTCGTGTCTTACCGGGTTGGACTCAAGACGATAGTTACCGGATAAGGCGCAG
CGGTCGGGCTGAACGGGGGGTTCGTGCACACAGCCCAGCTTGGAGCGAACGACCTACACCGAACTGAGAT
ACCTACAGCGTGAGCTATGAGAAAGCGCCACGCTTCCCGAAGGGAGAAAGGCGGACAGGTATCCGGTAAG
CGGCAGGGTCGGAACAGGAGAGCGCACGAGGGAGCTTCCAGGGGGAAACGCCTGGTATCTTTATAGTCCT
GTCGGGTTTCGCCACCTCTGACTTGAGCGTCGATTTTTGTGATGCTCGTCAGGGGGGCGGAGCCTATGGA
AAAACGCCAGCAACGCGGCCTTTTTACGGTTCCTGGCCTTTTGCTGGCCTTTTGCTCACATGTTCTTTCC
TGCGTTATCCCCTGATTCTGTGGATAACCGTATTACCGCCTTTGAGTGAGCTGATACCGCTCGCCGCAGC
CGAACGACCGAGCGCAGCGAGTCAGTGAGCGAGGAAGCGGAAGGCGAGAGTAGGGAACTGCCAGGCATCA
AACTAAGCAGAAGGCCCCTGACGGATGGCCTTTTTGCGTTTCTACAAACTCTTTCTGTGTTGTAAAACGA
CGGCCAGTCTTAAGCTCGGGCCCCCTGGGCGGTTCTGATAACGAGTAATCGTTAATCCGCAAATAACGTA
AAAACCCGCTTCGGCGGGTTTTTTTATGGGGGGAGTTTAGGGAAAGAGCATTTGTCAGAATATTTAAGGG
CGCCTGTCACTTTGCTTGATATATGAGAATTATTTAACCTTATAAATGAGAAAAAAGCAACGCACTTTAA
ATAAGATACGTTGCTTTTTCGATTGATGAACACCTATAATTAAACTATTCATCTATTATTTATGATTTTT
TGTATATACAATATTTCTAGTTTGTTAAAGAGAATTAAGAAAATAAATCTCGAAAATAATAAAGGGAAAA
TCAGTTTTTGATATCAAAATTATACATGTCAACGATAATACAAAATATAATACAAACTATAAGATGTTAT
CAGTATTTATTATCATTTAGAATAAATTTTGTGTCGCCCTTAATTGTGAGCGGATAACAATTACGAGCTT
CATGCACAGTGGCGTTGACTCAATATTGGCCATTAGCCATATTATTCATTGGTTATATAGCATAAATCAA
TATTGGCTATTGGCCATTGCATACGTTGTATCTATATCATAATATGTACATTTATATTGGCTCATGTCCA
ATATGACCGCCATGTTGGCATTGATTATTGACTAGTTATTAATAGTAATCAATTACGGGGTCATTAGTTC
ATAGCCCATATATGGAGTTCCGCGTTACATAACTTACGGTAAATGGCCCGCCTGGCTGACCGCCCAACGA
CCCCCGCCCATTGACGTCAATAATGACGTATGTTCCCATAGTAACGCCAATAGGGACTTTCCATTGACGT
CAATGGGTGGAGTATTTACGGTAAACTGCCCACTTGGCAGTACATCAAGTGTATCATATGCCAAGTACGC
CCCCTATTGACGTCAATGACGGTAAATGGCCCGCCTGGCATTATGCCCAGTACATGACCTTATGGGACTT
TCCTACTTGGCAGTACATCTACGTATTAGTCATCGCTATTACCATGGTGATGCGGTTTTGGCAGTACATC
AATGGGCGTGGATAGCGGTTTGACTCACGGGGATTTCCAAGTCTCCACCCCATTGACGTCAATGGGAGTT
TGTTTTGGCACCAAAATCAACGGGACTTTCCAAAATGTCGTAACAACTCCGCCCCATTGACGCAAATGGG
CGGTAGGCGTGTACGGTGGGAGGTCTATATAAGCAGAGCTCGTTTAGTGAACCGTCAGATCGCCTGGAGA
CGCCATCCACGCTGTTTTGACCTCCATAGAAGACACCGGGACCGATCCAGCCTCCGCGGCCGGGAACGGT
GCATTGGAACGCGGATTCCCCGTGCCAAGAGTGACGTAAGTACCGCCTATAGAGTCTATAGGCCCACCCC
CTTGGCTTCGTTAGAACGCGGCTACAATTAATACATAACCTTATGTATCATACACATACGATTTAGGTGA
CACTATAGAATAACATCCACTTTGCCTTTCTCTCCACAGGTGTCCACTCCCAGGTCCAACTGCACCTCGG
TTCTATCGAAAACGCGCCTGCTAGCGCCACCATGAAGACCATCATTGCCCTGAGCTACATCTTCTGCCTG
GTGTTCGCTGCGGCCGCCTTTCCAGTGTGTGTGGAAGTGCCTTCTGAGACAGAGGCCGTGCAGGGCAACC
CTATGAAGCTGAGATGCATCAGCTGCATGAAGCGCGAGGAAGTGGAAGCCACAACCGTGGTGGAATGGTT
CTACAGACCCGAAGGCGGCAAGGACTTCCTGATCTACGAGTACAGAAACGGCCACCAAGAGGTGGAAAGC
CCCTTTCAGGGCAGACTGCAGTGGAACGGCTCTAAGGATCTGCAGGACGTGTCCATCACCGTGCTGAACG
TGACCCTGAACGACAGCGGCCTGTACACCTGTAACGTGTCCAGAGAGTTCGAGTTCGAGGCCCACCGGCC
TTTCGTGAAAACCACCAGACTGATCCCTCTGAGAGTGACCGAGGAAGCCGGCGAGGATTTCACCAGCGTG
GTGTCTGAAGGCGCGCCGGAAGATCAAGTTGATCCAAGATTGATTGATGGCAAGGGCGGATCTCTGGAGG
TGCTGTTCCAGGGACCAGGCGGAAGCGGCAATCCCGGCGGCGATCTGGCCCCCCAGATGCTGCGCGAGCT
GCAGGAGACCAATGCCGCCCTGCAGGACGTGCGCGAGCTGCTGCGCCACCGCGTGAAGGAGATCACCTTC
CTGAAGAACACCGTGATGGAGTGCGACGCCTGCGGTATGCAGCCCTCTAGAGGCTCCGGCTCCATCATCC
CAGTTGAGGAGGAGAACCCGGACTTCTGGAACCGCGAGGCAGCCGAGGCCCTGGGTGCCGCCAAGAAGCT
GCAGCCTGCACAGACAGCCGCCAAGAACCTCATCATCTTCCTGGGCGATGGGATGGGGGTGTCTACGGTG
ACAGCTGCCAGGATCCTAAAAGGGCAGAAGAAGGACAAACTGGGGCCTGAGATACCCCTGGCCATGGACC
GCTTCCCATATGTGGCTCTGTCCAAGACATACAATGTAGACAAACATGTGCCAGACAGTGGAGCCACAGC
CACGGCCTACCTGTGCGGGGTCAAGGGCAACTTCCAGACCATTGGCTTGAGTGCAGCCGCCCGCTTTAAC
CAGTGCAACACGACACGCGGCAACGAGGTCATCTCCGTGATGAATCGGGCCAAGAAAGCAGGGAAGTCAG
TGGGAGTGGTAACCACCACACGAGTGCAGCACGCCTCGCCAGCCGGCACCTACGCCCACACGGTGAACCG
CAACTGGTACTCGGACGCCGACGTGCCTGCCTCGGCCCGCCAGGAGGGGTGCCAGGACATCGCTACGCAG
CTCATCTCCAACATGGACATTGACGTGATCCTAGGTGGAGGCCGAAAGTACATGTTTCGCATGGGAACCC
CAGACCCTGAGTACCCAGATGACTACAGCCAAGGTGGGACCAGGCTGGACGGGAAGAATCTGGTGCAGGA
ATGGCTGGCGAAGCGCCAGGGTGCCCGGTATGTGTGGAACCGCACTGAGCTCATGCAGGCTTCCCTGGAC
CCGTCTGTGACCCATCTCATGGGTCTCTTTGAGCCTGGAGACATGAAATACGAGATCCACCGAGACTCCA
CACTGGACCCCTCCCTGATGGAGATGACAGAGGCTGCCCTGCGCCTGCTGAGCAGGAACCCCCGCGGCTT
CTTCCTCTTCGTGGAGGGTGGTCGCATCGACCATGGTCATCATGAAAGCAGGGCTTACCGGGCACTGACT
GAGACGATCATGTTCGACGACGCCATTGAGAGGGCGGGCCAGCTCACCAGCGAGGAGGACACGCTGAGCC
TCGTCACTGCCGACCACTCCCACGTCTTCTCCTTCGGAGGCTACCCCCTGCGAGGGAGCTCCATCTTCGG
GCTGGCCCCTGGCAAGGCCCGGGACAGGAAGGCCTACACGGTCCTCCTATACGGAAACGGTCCAGGCTAT
GTGCTCAAGGACGGCGCCCGGCCGGATGTTACCGAGAGCGAGAGCGGGAGCCCCGAGTATCGGCAGCAGT
CAGCAGTGCCCCTGGACGAAGAGACCCACGCAGGCGAGGACGTGGCGGTGTTCGCGCGCGGCCCGCAGGC
GCACCTGGTTCACGGCGTGCAGGAGCAGACCTTCATAGCGCACGTCATGGCCTTCGCCGCCTGCCTGGAG
CCCTACACCGCCTGCGACCTGGCGCCCCCCGCCGGCACCACCGACGCCGCGCACCCGGGTGGCGGAGGAC
TGAACGACATCTTCGAGGCTCAGAAAATCGAATGGCACGAACATCACCATCACCATCACCATCACCATTA
AGGCCGGCCTGTAGTCACTGGCACAACGCGTTACCCGGTAAGCCAATCGGGTATACACGGTCGTCATACT
GCAGACAGGGTTCTTCTACTTTGCAAGATAGTCTTGAGTAGTAAAATAAATAGATAGAGAAAATCAGCCT
CGACTGTGCCTTCTAGTTGCCAGCCATCTGTTGTTTGCCCCTCCCCCGTGCCTTCCTTGACCCTGGAAGG
TGCCACTCCCACTGTCCTTTCCTAATAAAATGAGGAAATTGCATCACAACACTCAACCCTATCTCGGTCT
ATTCTTTTGATTTATAAGGGATTTTGCCGATTTCGGCCTATTGGTTAAAAAATGAGCTGATTTAACAAAA
ATTTAACGCGAATTAATTCTGTGGAATGTGTGTCAGTTAGGGTGTGGAAAGTCCCCAGGCTCCCCAGCAG
GCAGAAGTATGCAAAGCATGCATCTCAATTAGTCAGCAACCAGGTGTGGAAAGTCCCCAGGCTCCCCAGC
AGGCAGAAGTATGCAAAGCATGCATCTCAATTAGTCAGCAACCATAGTCCCGCCCCTAACTCCGCCCATC
CCGCCCCTAACTCCGCCCAGTTCCGCCCATTCTCCGCCCCATGGCTGACTAATTTTTTTTATTTATGCAG
AGGCCGAGGCCGCCTCTGCCTCTGAGCTATTCCAGAAGTAGTGAGGAGGCTTTTTTGGAGGCCTAGGCTT
TTGCAAAAAGCTCCCGGGAGCTTGTATATCCATTTTCGGATCTGATCAGCACGTGTTGACAATTAATCAT
CGGCATAGTATATCGGCATAGTATAATACGACAAGGTGAGGAACTAAACCATGACCGAGTACAAGCCCAC
GGTGCGCCTCGCCACCCGCGACGACGTCCCCAGGGCCGTACGCACCCTCGCCGCCGCGTTCGCCGACTAC
CCCGCCACGCGCCACACCGTCGATCCGGACCGCCACATCGAGCGGGTCACCGAGCTGCAAGAACTCTTCC
TCACGCGCGTCGGGCTCGACATCGGCAAGGTGTGGGTCGCGGACGACGGCGCCGCGGTGGCGGTCTGGAC
CACGCCGGAGAGCGTCGAAGCGGGGGCGGTGTTCGCCGAGATCGGCCCGCGCATGGCCGAGTTGAGCGGT
TCCCGGCTGGCCGCGCAGCAACAGATGGAAGGCCTCCTGGCGCCGCACCGGCCCAAGGAGCCCGCGTGGT
TCCTGGCCACCGTCGGCGTCTCGCCCGACCACCAGGGCAAGGGTCTGGGCAGCGCCGTCGTGCTCCCCGG
AGTGGAGGCGGCCGAGCGCGCCGGGGTGCCCGCCTTCCTGGAGACATCCGCGCCCCGCAACCTCCCCTTC
TACGAGCGGCTCGGCTTCACCGTCACCGCCGACGTCGAGGTGCCCGAAGGACCGCGCACCTGGTGCATGA
CCCGCAAGCCCGGTGCCTGACACGTGCTACGAGATTTCGATTCCACCGCCGCCTTCTATGAAAGGTTGGG
CTTCGGAATCGTTTTCCGGGACGCCGGCTGGATGATCCTCCAGCGCGGGGATCTCATGCTGGAGTTCTTC
GCCCACCCCAACTTGTTTATTGCAGCTTATAATGGTTACAAATAAAGCAATAGCATCACAAATTTCACAA
ATAAAGCATTTTTTTCACTGCATTCTAGTTGTGGTTTGTCCAAACTCATCAATGTATCTTATCATGTCTG
TATACCGTCGACCTCTAGCTAGAGCTTGGCGTAATCATGGTCATTACCAATGCTTAATCAGTGAGGCACC
TATCTCAGCGATCTGTCTATTTCGTTCATCCATAGTTGCCTGACTCCCCGTCGTGTAGATAACTACGATA
CGGGAGGGCTTACCATCTGGCCCCAGCGCTGCGATGATACCGCGAGAACCACGCTCACCGGCTCCGGATT
TATCAGCAATAAACCAGCCAGCCGGAAGGGCCGAGCGCAGAAGTGGTCCTGCAACTTTATCCGCCTCCAT
CCAGTCTATTAATTGTTGCCGGGAAGCTAGAGTAAGTAGTTCGCCAGTTAATAGTTTGCGCAACGTTGTT
GCCATCGCTACAGGCATCGTGGTGTCACGCTCGTCGTTTGGTATGGCTTCATTCAGCTCCGGTTCCCAAC
GATCAAGGCGAGTTACATGATCCCCCATGTTGTGCAAAAAAGCGGTTAGCTCCTTCGGTCCTCCGATCGT
TGTCAGAAGTAAGTTGGCCGCAGTGTTATCACTCATGGTTATGGCAGCACTGCATAATTCTCTTACTGTC
ATGCCATCCGTAAGATGCTTTTCTGTGACTGGTGAGTACTCAACCAAGTCATTCTGAGAATAGTGTATGC
GGCGACCGAGTTGCTCTTGCCCGGCGTCAATACGGGATAATACCGCGCCACATAGCAGAACTTTAAAAGT
GCTCATCATTGGAAAACGTTCTTCGGGGCGAAAACTCTCAAGGATCTTACCGCTGTTGAGATCCAGTTCG
ATGTAACCCACTCGTGCACCCAACTGATCTTCAGCATCTTTTACTTTCACCAGCGTTTCTGGGTGAGCAA
AAACAGGAAGGCAAAATGCCGCAAAAAAGGGAATAAGGGCGACACGGAAATGTTGAATACTCATATTCTT
CCTT
