>Addgene plasmid #157094 | pD649-HAsp-SCN3B-COMP5AP-AviTag-9xHis | depositor partial sequence | sequence record 303298 | insert (extracellular domain)
TTTCCAGTGTGTGTGGAAGTGCCTTCTGAGACAGAGGCCGTGCAGGGCAACCCTATGAAGCTGAGATGCA
TCAGCTGCATGAAGCGCGAGGAAGTGGAAGCCACAACCGTGGTGGAATGGTTCTACAGACCCGAAGGCGG
CAAGGACTTCCTGATCTACGAGTACAGAAACGGCCACCAAGAGGTGGAAAGCCCCTTTCAGGGCAGACTG
CAGTGGAACGGCTCTAAGGATCTGCAGGACGTGTCCATCACCGTGCTGAACGTGACCCTGAACGACAGCG
GCCTGTACACCTGTAACGTGTCCAGAGAGTTCGAGTTCGAGGCCCACCGGCCTTTCGTGAAAACCACCAG
ACTGATCCCTCTGAGAGTGACCGAGGAAGCCGGCGAGGATTTCACCAGCGTGGTGTCTGAA
